Addgene plasmid #31976: pEGFP-STAG2-S653Stop
Depositing lab: Todd Waldman. Depositing organization: Georgetown University. Publication: Mutational inactivation of STAG2 causes aneuploidy in human cancer. Solomon DA, Kim T, Diaz-Martinez LA, Fair J, Elkahloun AG, Harris BT, Toretsky JA, Rosenberg SA, Shukla N, Ladanyi M, Samuels Y, James CD, Yu H, Kim JS, Waldman T. Science. 2011 Aug 19;333(6045):1039-43. 10.1126/science.1203619 PubMed 21852505.
Backbone
  Vector backbone: pEGFP-C3
  Backbone manufacturer: Clontech
  Backbone size w/o insert (bp): 4727
  Vector type: Mammalian Expression
  Selectable markers: Neomycin (select with G418)
Growth in bacteria
  Bacterial resistance: Kanamycin, 50 μg/mL
  Growth temperature: 37°C
  Growth strain: DH5alpha
  Copy number: High Copy
Gene/Insert
  Gene/Insert name: human STAG2 cDNA (alt names: stromal antigen 2; SA-2)
  Species: H. sapiens (human)
  Mutation: changed Serine 653 to Stop codon
  Entrez Gene: STAG2 (a.k.a. SA-2, SA2, SCC3B, bA517O1.1)
  Tag / fusion protein: EGFP (N terminal on backbone)
  Cloning method: Ligation Independent Cloning
  Sequencing primers: 5′ gcatttggatgccttattgc
Terms and licenses: Academic/Nonprofit Terms; Industry Terms: Not Available to Industry
How to cite: pEGFP-STAG2-S653Stop was a gift from Todd Waldman (Addgene plasmid # 31976 ; http://n2t.net/addgene:31976 ; RRID:Addgene_31976)
