[The description below was written by a language model from this plasmid's Addgene catalogue record.]
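Description:
pEGFP-STAG2-S653Stop is a mammalian expression plasmid built on the Clontech pEGFP-C3 backbone (recorded as 4727 bp without insert). It is maintained in E. coli as a high-copy plasmid under kanamycin selection, and the same backbone provides neomycin resistance so that transfected mammalian cells can be selected with G418. The record does not list the promoter or other regulatory elements. pEGFP-C-series vectors generally drive the fusion from a CMV immediate-early promoter with an SV40 polyadenylation signal, but no feature table is available here to confirm these parts.

The insert is the human STAG2 cDNA (stromal antigen 2, also called SA-2 or SCC3B), which encodes a subunit of the cohesin complex involved in sister chromatid cohesion. It is placed downstream of, and fused to, the backbone's EGFP, so the protein carries an N-terminal EGFP tag. The cDNA carries a nonsense mutation converting serine 653 to a stop codon, so translation should end there and yield a C-terminally truncated EGFP-STAG2 fusion rather than the full-length protein. The insert was introduced by ligation-independent cloning.

The associated publication concerns mutational inactivation of STAG2 as a cause of aneuploidy in human cancer, which suggests that this construct models a truncating STAG2 mutation, although the record does not state the origin of this particular change. The fluorescent tag would allow the expression, stability and subcellular localisation of the truncated protein to be followed in transfected cells, presumably for comparison with a wild-type STAG2 fusion.
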