>Addgene plasmid #31976 | pEGFP-STAG2-S653Stop | addgene partial sequence | sequence record 36914 | EGFP-C 5'-CATGGTCCTGCTGGAGTTCGTG-3'
TCTCGGCATGGACGAGCTGTACAAGTACTCAGATCTCGACGAGCTCACTAGTCGCGGCCGCATGATAGCA
GCTCCAGAAATACCAACTGATTTTAATCTACTACAGGAGTCAGAAACACATTTTTCTTCTGACACAGATT
TTGAAGATATCGAAGGAAAAAACCAAAAGCAAGGCAAAGGCAAAACTTGTAAAAAAGGCAAAAAGGGCCC
AGCAGAAAAGGGCAAAGGTGGAAATGGAGGAGGAAAACCTCCTTCTGGTCCAAACCGAATGAATGGTCAT
CACCAACAGAATGGAGTGGAAAACATGATGTTGTTTGAAGTTGTTAAAATGGGCAAGAGTGCTATGCAGT
CGGTGGTAGATGATTGGATAGAATCATACAAGCATGACCGAGATATAGCACTTCTTGACCTTATCAACTT
TTTTATTCAGTGTTCAGGCTGTAAAGGAGTTGTCACAGCAGAAATGTTTAGACATATGCAGAACTCTGAG
ATAATTCGAAAAATGACTGAAGAATTCGATGAGGATAGTGGAGATTATCCACTTACCATGGCTGGTCCTC
AGTGGAAGAAGTTCAAATCCAGTTTTTGTGAATTCATTGGCGTGTTAGTACGGCAATGTCAATATAGTAT
CATATATGATGAGTATATGATGGATACAGTCATTTCACTTCTTACAGGATTGTCTGACTCACAAGTCAGA
GCATTTCGACATACAAGCACCCTGGCAGCTATGAAGTTGATGACAGCTTTGGTGAATGTGGCACTAAATC
TTAGCATTAATATGGATAATACACAAAGACAATATGAAGCAGAACGGAATAAAATGATTGGAAAACGAGC
CAATGAGAGGCTAGAACTCCTGCTAC
