>Addgene plasmid #31976 | pEGFP-STAG2-S653Stop | addgene partial sequence | sequence record 36931 | hSTAG2-F2 5'-GGATGCCTTATTGCGACAGA-3'
GATGTTTTGGAGCATGTTCTAAAACTTACCATGCACTCTGTAATGAAGAGTTCACAATCTTCAACAGAGT
AGATATTTGAAGAAGTCAACTGATAGATGAATTGGCAGATAAATTTAACCGGCTTCTTGAAGATTTTCTG
CAAGAGGGTGAAGAACCTGATGAAGATGATGCATATCAGGTATTGTCAACATTGAAGAGGATCACTGCTT
TTCATAATGCCCATGACCTTTCAAAGTGGGATTTATTTGCTTGTAATTACAAACTCTTGAAAACTGGAAT
CGAAAATGGAGACATGCCTGAGCAGATTGTTATTCACGCACTGCAGTGTACTCACTATGTAATCCTTTGG
CAACTTGCTAAGATAACTGAAAGCAGCTCTACAAAGGAGGACTTGCTGCGTTTAAAGAAACAAATGAGAG
TATTTTGTCAGATATGTCAACATTACCTGACCAACGTGAATACTACTGTTAAGGAACAGGCCTTCACTAT
TCTGTGTGATATTTTGATGATCTTCAGCCATCAGATTATGTCAGGAGGGCGTGACATGTTAGAGCCATTA
GTGTATACCCCTGATTCTTCATTGCAGTCTGAGTTGCTCAGCTTTATTTTGGATCATGTCTTCATTGAAC
AGGATGATGATAATAATAGTGCAGATGGTCAGCAAGAGGATGAAGCCAGTAAAATTGAAGCTCTGCACAA
GAGAAGAAATTTACTTGCAGCATTTTGTAAGCTAATTGTATATACTGTGGTGGAGATGAATACAGCTGCA
GATATCTTCAAACAGTATATGAAGTATTATAATGACTATGGAGAT
