>Addgene plasmid #31976 | pEGFP-STAG2-S653Stop | addgene partial sequence | sequence record 36932 | SV40pA-R 5'-GAAATTTGTGATGCTATTGC-3'
GTTAACAACAACAATTGCATTCATTTTATGTTTCAGGTTCAGGGGGAGGTGTGGGAGGTTTTTTAAAGCA
AGTAAAACCTCTACAAATGTGGTATGGCTGATTATGATCAGTTATCTAGATCCGGTGGATCCCGGGCCCG
CGGTACCGTCGACTGCAGAATTCGAAGCTTGAGCTCGAGTTACTTGTCATCGTCATCTTTATAATCAAAC
ATTGACACTCCAAGAACTGATTCATCCATAATTGAAGCTGGATCAAAGAAATCAGGCTTCAGTTCTGTTC
TCTCTCGTCTGTTCTTTGATGGTGGCAAATCTATATCCATGGTGTCAAAATCCATTCCCTCATTAAGATC
CTCAATCCTCCCTTCTGAGGACATCATAACATCTTCCACAATTGGCTCTTCATCATCTTCCATTAGGCTT
GTGCCACGCCGATTATAATCAAGAGGTGTTTGATGATGTTCAGTCTGCATTGGATAAACACTCATGAAGC
TATCCTCAGGCCGTAATCTTTTGGGCTCTCTCATAATAGTGGAGGTGAGTTGTGGTGTCTGCATCATAAC
AGGGGTGTGCAGTGTTTGTTCTCTGCTTAACCACATACTGTCACTACTACTACTTTCTTCAGTGAGTGAA
AGCTGCATGCCCTCAACCACTTTCCGTTTTCCTGTAGATGGTTTTGATTTTTTACTCCGTACTGTTGACC
CCCGGCTGCTGATTCCACTAATGACTGACATGGTGTCATCATCACCACCAGCTAGCAAAGAATTTCGGTA
AGACATCAGTGGAAGCCACACATCCTCTCTT
